Addgene plasmid #116272: pHAGE-EGFR-L861Q
Purpose: Lentiviral expression of EGFR L861Q
Depositing lab: Gordon Mills & Kenneth Scott. Depositing organization: Baylor College of Medicine. Publication: Systematic Functional Annotation of Somatic Mutations in Cancer. Ng PK, Li J, Jeong KJ, Shao S, Chen H, Tsang YH, Sengupta S, Wang Z, Bhavana VH, Tran R, Soewito S, Minussi DC, Moreno D, Kong K, Dogruluk T, Lu H, Gao J, Tokheim C, Zhou DC, Johnson AM, Zeng J, Ip CKM, Ju Z, Wester M, Yu S, Li Y, Vellano CP, Schultz N, Karchin R, Ding L, Lu Y, Cheung LWT, Chen K, Shaw KR, Meric-Bernstam F, Scott KL, Yi S, Sahni N, Liang H, Mills GB. Cancer Cell. 2018 Mar 12;33(3):450-462.e10. doi: 10.1016/j.ccell.2018.01.021. PubMed 29533785.
Backbone
  Vector backbone: pHAGE
  Vector type: Lentiviral
Growth in bacteria
  Bacterial resistance: Ampicillin, 100 μg/mL
  Growth temperature: 37°C
  Growth strain: Stbl3
  Copy number: High Copy
Gene/Insert
  Gene/Insert name: EGFR
  Species: H. sapiens (human)
  Mutation: L861Q
  Entrez Gene: EGFR (a.k.a. ERBB, ERBB1, ERRP, HER1, NISBD2, NNCIS, PIG61, mENA)
  Cloning method: Gateway Cloning
Terms and licenses: Academic/Nonprofit Terms; Industry Terms: Not Available to Industry
How to cite: pHAGE-EGFR-L861Q was a gift from Gordon Mills & Kenneth Scott (Addgene plasmid # 116272 ; http://n2t.net/addgene:116272 ; RRID:Addgene_116272)
