[The description below was written by a language model from this plasmid's Addgene catalogue record and pLannotate feature annotations shown in this document.]
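Description:
pHAGE-EGFR-L861Q is a lentiviral expression plasmid of about 12.1 kb, built on the pHAGE backbone and carrying the human epidermal growth factor receptor with the L861Q substitution. It is propagated in E. coli through a high-copy ColE1/pUC-type origin and selected with ampicillin via the β-lactamase gene. Stbl3 is listed as the growth strain, a common choice for limiting recombination between the repeated LTR sequences.

The viral portion contains a truncated HIV-1 5' LTR, the Ψ packaging signal with a partial gag sequence, the Rev response element for Rev-dependent nuclear export of the genomic RNA, the cPPT/CTS element, and a self-inactivating ΔU3 3' LTR. Packaging functions are not encoded and would have to be supplied in trans. Within this frame, the constitutive human EF-1α promoter drives the EGFR open reading frame, which sits between attB1 and attB2 sites left by Gateway recombination. Downstream lie short T3 and T7 phage promoter sequences, a partial attB4 site and a V5 epitope tag. The record does not establish whether the V5 tag is fused in frame to EGFR. An EMCV IRES then allows translation of puromycin N-acetyltransferase from the same transcript, so transduced cells can be selected with puromycin, and a WPRE enhances transcript expression. The remaining annotations (lac promoter and operator pieces, SV40 origin and poly(A) fragments, small nef, Rev and lacI fragments) are backbone or HIV-derived remnants.

The construct is intended for stable lentiviral expression of this EGFR variant in mammalian cells, and it comes from a systematic effort to annotate the functional effects of somatic cancer mutations.
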