Features (pLannotate 1.2.2; 30 found; start..end, strand, type, name):
     83..183     +  CDS            Rev (fragment): human immunodeficiency virus 1 (HIV-1) Rev protein; rev; enhances nuclear export of unspliced and incompletely spliced viral mRNAs
    228..345     +  misc_feature   cPPT/CTS: central polypurine tract and central termination sequence of HIV-1
    393..1571    +  promoter       EF-1α promoter: strong constitutive promoter for human elongation factor EF-1α
   1592..1612    +  protein_bind   attB1: mutant version of attB; core recombination site for the Gateway® BP reaction BP Clonase™
   1618..5248    +  CDS            EGFR (fragment): precursor of human epidermal growth factor receptor
   5252..5276    -  protein_bind   attB2: mutant version of attB; recombination site for the Gateway® BP reaction BP Clonase™
   5284..5302    +  promoter       T3 promoter: promoter for bacteriophage T3 RNA polymerase
   5328..5346    -  promoter       T7 promoter: promoter for bacteriophage T7 RNA polymerase
   5352..5370    -  protein_bind   attB4 (fragment): mutant version of attB; core recombination site for the Gateway® BP reaction BP Clonase™
   5426..5467    +  CDS            V5 tag: epitope tag from simian virus 5
   5593..6055    +  misc_feature   IRES: internal ribosome entry site (IRES) of the encephalomyocarditis virus (EMCV)
   6069..6666    +  CDS            PuroR (fragment): puromycin N-acetyltransferase; pac from Streptomyces; confers resistance to puromycin
   6682..7270    +  misc_feature   WPRE: woodchuck hepatitis virus posttranscriptional regulatory element
   7278..7343    +  CDS            nef (fragment): NEF_HV1Z2 - Experimental evidence at protein level: Swiss-Prot protein existence level 1. Extracellular Nef protein targets CD4(+) T-lymphocytes for apoptosis by interacting with CXCR4 surface receptors. From Human immunodeficiency virus type 1 group M subtype D (isolate Z2/CDC-Z34) (HIV-1).
   7345..7578    +  LTR            3' LTR (ΔU3): self-inactivating 3' long terminal repeat (LTR) from HIV-1
   7783..7887    +  promoter       AmpR promoter: bla
   7888..8748    +  CDS            AmpR: β-lactamase; bla; confers resistance to ampicillin, carbenicillin, and related antibiotics
   8919..9507    +  rep_origin     ori: high-copy-number ColE1/pMB1/pBR322/pUC origin of replication
   9690..9744    +  CDS            lacI (fragment): lac repressor; lacI; The lac repressor binds to the lac operator to inhibit transcription in E. coli. This inhibition can be relieved by adding lactose or isopropyl-β-D-thiogalactopyranoside (IPTG).
   9750..9843    +  rep_origin     SV40 ori (fragment): SV40 origin of replication
   9868..9905    +  CDS            lacI (fragment): lac repressor; lacI; The lac repressor binds to the lac operator to inhibit transcription in E. coli. This inhibition can be relieved by adding lactose or isopropyl-β-D-thiogalactopyranoside (IPTG).
   9918..9939    +  protein_bind   CAP binding site: CAP binding activates transcription in the presence of cAMP. E. coli catabolite activator protein
   9954..9984    +  promoter       lac promoter: promoter for the E. coli lac operon
   9988..10010   +  protein_bind   lac operator (fragment): The lac repressor binds to the lac operator to inhibit transcription in E. coli. This inhibition can be relieved by adding lactose or isopropyl-β-D-thiogalactopyranoside (IPTG). lac repressor encoded by lacI
  10042..10125   +  polyA_signal   SV40 poly(A) signal (fragment): SV40 polyadenylation signal
  10292..10621   +  CDS            nef (fragment): NEF_HV1BR - Experimental evidence at protein level: Swiss-Prot protein existence level 1. Extracellular Nef protein targets CD4(+) T-lymphocytes for apoptosis by interacting with CXCR4 surface receptors (PubMed:14990729). From Human immunodeficiency virus type 1 group M subtype B (isolate BRU/LAI) (HIV-1).
  10669..10926   +  LTR            5' LTR (truncated): truncated 5' long terminal repeat (LTR) from HIV-1
  10973..11098   +  misc_feature   HIV-1 Ψ: packaging signal of human immunodeficiency virus type 1
  11082..11420   +  CDS            HIV-1 gag (fragment): gag protein from human immunodeficiency virus 1; gag
  11595..11828   +  misc_feature   RRE: The Rev response element (RRE) of HIV-1 allows for Rev-dependent mRNA export from the nucleus to the cytoplasm.
>Addgene plasmid #116272 | pHAGE-EGFR-L861Q | addgene full sequence | sequence record 250601 | Addgene NGS Result
CTTGGTAGGTTTAAGAATAGTTTTTGCTGTACTTTCTATAGTGAATAGAGTTAGGCAGGGATATTCACCA
TTATCGTTTCAGACCCACCTCCCAACCCCGAGGGGACCCGACAGGCCCGAAGGAATAGAAGAAGAAGGTG
GAGAGAGAGACAGAGACAGATCCATTCGATTAGTGAACGGATCTCGACGGTATCGCCGAATTCACAAATG
GCAGTATTCATCCACAATTTTAAAAGAAAAGGGGGGATTGGGGGGTACAGTGCAGGGGAAAGAATAGTAG
ACATAATAGCAACAGACATACAAACTAAAGAATTACAAAAACAAATTACAAAAATTCAAAATTTTCGGGT
TTATTACAGGGACAGCAGAGATCCAGTTTGGACTAGTCGTGAGGCTCCGGTGCCCGTCAGTGGGCAGAGC
GCACATCGCCCACAGTCCCCGAGAAGTTGGGGGGAGGGGTCGGCAATTGAACCGGTGCCTAGAGAAGGTG
GCGCGGGGTAAACTGGGAAAGTGATGTCGTGTACTGGCTCCGCCTTTTTCCCGAGGGTGGGGGAGAACCG
TATATAAGTGCAGTAGTCGCCGTGAACGTTCTTTTTCGCAACGGGTTTGCCGCCAGAACACAGGTAAGTG
CCGTGTGTGGTTCCCGCGGGCCTGGCCTCTTTACGGGTTATGGCCCTTGCGTGCCTTGAATTACTTCCAC
CTGGCTGCAGTACGTGATTCTTGATCCCGAGCTTCGGGTTGGAAGTGGGTGGGAGAGTTCGAGGCCTTGC
GCTTAAGGAGCCCCTTCGCCTCGTGCTTGAGTTGAGGCCTGGCCTGGGCGCTGGGGCCGCCGCGTGCGAA
TCTGGTGGCACCTTCGCGCCTGTCTCGCTGCTTTCGATAAGTCTCTAGCCATTTAAAATTTTTGATGACC
TGCTGCGACGCTTTTTTTCTGGCAAGATAGTCTTGTAAATGCGGGCCAAGATCTGCACACTGGTATTTCG
GTTTTTGGGGCCGCGGGCGGCGACGGGGCCCGTGCGTCCCAGCGCACATGTTCGGCGAGGCGGGGCCTGC
GAGCGCGGCCACCGAGAATCGGACGGGGGTAGTCTCAAGCTGGCCGGCCTGCTCTGGTGCCTGGCCTCGC
GCCGCCGTGTATCGCCCCGCCCTGGGCGGCAAGGCTGGCCCGGTCGGCACCAGTTGCGTGAGCGGAAAGA
TGGCCGCTTCCCGGCCCTGCTGCAGGGAGCTCAAAATGGAGGACGCGGCGCTCGGGAGAGCGGGCGGGTG
AGTCACCCACACAAAGGAAAAGGGCCTTTCCGTCCTCAGCCGTCGCTTCATGTGACTCCACGGAGTACCG
GGCGCCGTCCAGGCACCTCGATTAGTTCTCGAGCTTTTGGAGTACGTCGTCTTTAGGTTGGGGGGAGGGG
TTTTATGCGATGGAGTTTCCCCACACTGAGTGGGTGGAGACTGAAGTTAGGCCAGCTTGGCACTTGATGT
AATTCTCCTTGGAATTTGCCCTTTTTGAGTTTGGATCTTGGTTCATTCTCAAGCCTCAGACAGTGGTTCA
AAGTTTTTTTCTTCCATTTCAGGTGTCGTGAAGCGGCCCTGCAGATATCAACAAGTTTGTACAAAAAAGC
AGGCACCATGCGACCCTCCGGGACGGCCGGGGCAGCGCTCCTGGCGCTGCTGGCTGCGCTCTGCCCGGCG
AGTCGGGCTCTGGAGGAAAAGAAAGTTTGCCAAGGCACGAGTAACAAGCTCACGCAGTTGGGCACTTTTG
AAGATCATTTTCTCAGCCTCCAGAGGATGTTCAATAACTGTGAGGTGGTCCTTGGGAATTTGGAAATTAC
CTATGTGCAGAGGAATTATGATCTTTCCTTCTTAAAGACCATCCAGGAGGTGGCTGGTTATGTCCTCATT
GCCCTCAACACAGTGGAGCGAATTCCTTTGGAAAACCTGCAGATCATCAGAGGAAATATGTACTACGAAA
ATTCCTATGCCTTAGCAGTCTTATCTAACTATGATGCAAATAAAACCGGACTGAAGGAGCTGCCCATGAG
AAATTTACAGGAAATCCTGCATGGCGCCGTGCGGTTCAGCAACAACCCTGCCCTGTGCAACGTGGAGAGC
ATCCAGTGGCGGGACATAGTCAGCAGTGACTTTCTCAGCAACATGTCGATGGACTTCCAGAACCACCTGG
GCAGCTGCCAAAAGTGTGATCCAAGCTGTCCCAATGGGAGCTGCTGGGGTGCAGGAGAGGAGAACTGCCA
GAAACTGACCAAAATCATCTGTGCCCAGCAGTGCTCCGGGCGCTGCCGTGGCAAGTCCCCCAGTGACTGC
TGCCACAACCAGTGTGCTGCAGGCTGCACAGGCCCCCGGGAGAGCGACTGCCTGGTCTGCCGCAAATTCC
GAGACGAAGCCACGTGCAAGGACACCTGCCCCCCACTCATGCTCTACAACCCCACCACGTACCAGATGGA
TGTGAACCCCGAGGGCAAATACAGCTTTGGTGCCACCTGCGTGAAGAAGTGTCCCCGTAATTATGTGGTG
ACAGATCACGGCTCGTGCGTCCGAGCCTGTGGGGCCGACAGCTATGAGATGGAGGAAGACGGCGTCCGCA
AGTGTAAGAAGTGCGAAGGGCCTTGCCGCAAAGTGTGTAACGGAATAGGTATTGGTGAATTTAAAGACTC
ACTCTCCATAAATGCTACGAATATTAAACACTTCAAAAACTGCACCTCCATCAGTGGCGATCTCCACATC
CTGCCGGTGGCATTTAGGGGTGACTCCTTCACACATACTCCTCCTCTGGATCCACAGGAACTGGATATTC
TGAAAACCGTAAAGGAAATCACAGGGTTTTTGCTGATTCAGGCTTGGCCTGAAAACAGGACGGACCTCCA
TGCCTTTGAGAACCTAGAAATCATACGCGGCAGGACCAAGCAACATGGTCAGTTTTCTCTTGCAGTCGTC
AGCCTGAACATAACATCCTTGGGATTACGCTCCCTCAAGGAGATAAGTGATGGAGATGTGATAATTTCAG
GAAACAAAAATTTGTGCTATGCAAATACAATAAACTGGAAAAAACTGTTTGGGACCTCCGGTCAGAAAAC
CAAAATTATAAGCAACAGAGGTGAAAACAGCTGCAAGGCCACAGGCCAGGTCTGCCATGCCTTGTGCTCC
CCCGAGGGCTGCTGGGGCCCGGAGCCCAGGGACTGCGTCTCTTGCCGGAATGTCAGCCGAGGCAGGGAAT
GCGTGGACAAGTGCAACCTTCTGGAGGGTGAGCCAAGGGAGTTTGTGGAGAACTCTGAGTGCATACAGTG
CCACCCAGAGTGCCTGCCTCAGGCCATGAACATCACCTGCACAGGACGGGGACCAGACAACTGTATCCAG
TGTGCCCACTACATTGACGGCCCCCACTGCGTCAAGACCTGCCCGGCAGGAGTCATGGGAGAAAACAACA
CCCTGGTCTGGAAGTACGCAGACGCCGGCCATGTGTGCCACCTGTGCCATCCAAACTGCACCTACGGATG
CACTGGGCCAGGTCTTGAAGGCTGTCCAACGAATGGGCCTAAGATCCCGTCCATCGCCACTGGGATGGTG
GGGGCCCTCCTCTTGCTGCTGGTGGTGGCCCTGGGGATCGGCCTCTTCATGCGAAGGCGCCACATCGTTC
GGAAGCGCACGCTGCGGAGGCTGCTGCAGGAGAGGGAGCTTGTGGAGCCTCTTACACCCAGTGGAGAAGC
TCCCAACCAAGCTCTCTTGAGGATCTTGAAGGAAACTGAATTCAAAAAGATCAAAGTGCTGGGCTCCGGT
GCGTTCGGCACGGTGTATAAGGGACTCTGGATCCCAGAAGGTGAGAAAGTTAAAATTCCCGTCGCTATCA
AGGAATTAAGAGAAGCAACATCTCCGAAAGCCAACAAGGAAATCCTCGATGAAGCCTACGTGATGGCCAG
CGTGGACAACCCCCACGTGTGCCGCCTGCTGGGCATCTGCCTCACCTCCACCGTGCAGCTCATCACGCAG
CTCATGCCCTTCGGCTGCCTCCTGGACTATGTCCGGGAACACAAAGACAATATTGGCTCCCAGTACCTGC
TCAACTGGTGTGTGCAGATCGCAAAGGGCATGAACTACTTGGAGGACCGTCGCTTGGTGCACCGCGACCT
GGCAGCCAGGAACGTACTGGTGAAAACACCGCAGCATGTCAAGATCACAGATTTTGGGCTGGCCAAACAG
CTGGGTGCGGAAGAGAAAGAATACCATGCAGAAGGAGGCAAAGTGCCTATCAAGTGGATGGCATTGGAAT
CAATTTTACACAGAATCTATACCCACCAGAGTGATGTCTGGAGCTACGGGGTGACCGTTTGGGAGTTGAT
GACCTTTGGATCCAAGCCATATGACGGAATCCCTGCCAGCGAGATCTCCTCCATCCTGGAGAAAGGAGAA
CGCCTCCCTCAGCCACCCATATGTACCATCGATGTCTACATGATCATGGTCAAGTGCTGGATGATAGACG
CAGATAGTCGCCCAAAGTTCCGTGAGTTGATCATCGAATTCTCCAAAATGGCCCGAGACCCCCAGCGCTA
CCTTGTCATTCAGGGGGATGAAAGAATGCATTTGCCAAGTCCTACAGACTCCAACTTCTACCGTGCCCTG
ATGGATGAAGAAGACATGGACGACGTGGTGGATGCCGACGAGTACCTCATCCCACAGCAGGGCTTCTTCA
GCAGCCCCTCCACGTCACGGACTCCCCTCCTGAGCTCTCTGAGTGCAACCAGCAACAATTCCACCGTGGC
TTGCATTGATAGAAATGGGCTGCAAAGCTGTCCCATCAAGGAAGACAGCTTCTTGCAGCGATACAGCTCA
GACCCCACAGGCGCCTTGACTGAGGACAGCATAGACGACACCTTCCTCCCAGTGCCTGAATACATAAACC
AGTCCGTTCCCAAAAGGCCCGCTGGCTCTGTGCAGAATCCTGTCTATCACAATCAGCCTCTGAACCCCGC
GCCCAGCAGAGACCCACACTACCAGGACCCCCACAGCACTGCAGTGGGCAACCCCGAGTATCTCAACACT
GTCCAGCCCACCTGTGTCAACAGCACATTCGACAGCCCTGCCCACTGGGCCCAGAAAGGCAGCCACCAAA
TTAGCCTGGACAACCCTGACTACCAGCAGGACTTCTTTCCCAAGGAAGCCAAGCCAAATGGCATCTTTAA
GGGCTCCACAGCTGAAAATGCAGAATACCTAAGGGTCGCGCCACAAAGCAGTGAATTTATTGGAGCATAG
AACCCAGCTTTCTTGTACAAAGTGGTGATATCCAATTAACCCTCACTAAAGGGAGTTTAGAAATGATAAA
GAATTGCCCTATAGTGAGTCGTATTACCACCCAACTTTTCTATACAAAGTGGTTGATATCCAGCACAGTG
GCGGCCGCTCGAGTCTAGAGGGCCCGCGGTTCGAAGGTAAGCCTATCCCTAACCCTCTCCTCGGTCTCGA
TTCTACGCGTACCGGTTAGTAATGAGATCCCTCCCCCCCCCCTAACGTTACTGGCCGAAGCCGCTTGGAA
TAAGGCCGGTGTGCGTTTGTCTATATGTTATTTTCCACCATATTGCCGTCTTTTGGCAATGTGAGGGCCC
GGAAACCTGGCCCTGTCTTCTTGACGAGCATTCCTAGGGGTCTTTCCCCTCTCGCCAAAGGAATGCAAGG
TCTGTTGAATGTCGTGAAGGAAGCAGTTCCTCTGGAAGCTTCTTGAAGACAAACAACGTCTGTAGCGACC
CTTTGCAGGCAGCGGAACCCCCCACCTGGCGACAGGTGCCTCTGCGGCCAAAAGCCACGTGTATAAGATA
CACCTGCAAAGGCGGCACAACCCCAGTGCCACGTTGTGAGTTGGATAGTTGTGGAAAGAGTCAAATGGCT
CTCCTCAAGCGTATTCAACAAGGGGCTGAAGGATGCCCAGAAGGTACCCCATTGTATGGGATCTGATCTG
GGGCCTCGGTGCACATGCTTTACATGTGTTTAGTCGAGGTTAAAAAAACGTCTAGGCCCCCCGAACCACG
GGGACGTGGTTTTCCTTTGAAAAACACGATGATAATATGGCCACACATATGACCGAGTACAAGCCCACGG
TGCGCCTCGCCACCCGCGACGACGTCCCCAGGGCCGTACGCACCCTCGCCGCCGCGTTCGCCGACTACCC
CGCCACGCGCCACACCGTCGATCCGGACCGCCACATCGAGCGGGTCACCGAGCTGCAAGAACTCTTCCTC
ACGCGCGTCGGGCTCGACATCGGCAAGGTGTGGGTCGCGGACGACGGCGCCGCGGTGGCGGTCTGGACCA
CGCCGGAGAGCGTCGAAGCGGGGGCGGTGTTCGCCGAGATCGGCCCGCGCATGGCCGAGTTGAGCGGTTC
CCGGCTGGCCGCGCAGCAACAGATGGAAGGCCTCCTGGCGCCGCACCGGCCCAAGGAGCCCGCGTGGTTC
CTGGCCACCGTCGGCGTCTCGCCCGACCACCAGGGCAAGGGTCTGGGCAGCGCCGTCGTGCTCCCCGGAG
TGGAGGCGGCCGAGCGCGCCGGGGTGCCCGCCTTCCTGGAGACCTCCGCGCCCCGCAACCTCCCCTTCTA
CGAGCGGCTCGGCTTCACCGTCACCGCCGACGTCGAGGTGCCCGAAGGACCGCGCACCTGGTGCATGACC
CGCAAGCCCGGTGCCTAAATCGATAGATCCTAATCAACCTCTGGATTACAAAATTTGTGAAAGATTGACT
GGTATTCTTAACTATGTTGCTCCTTTTACGCTATGTGGATACGCTGCTTTAATGCCTTTGTATCATGCTA
TTGCTTCCCGTATGGCTTTCATTTTCTCCTCCTTGTATAAATCCTGGTTGCTGTCTCTTTATGAGGAGTT
GTGGCCCGTTGTCAGGCAACGTGGCGTGGTGTGCACTGTGTTTGCTGACGCAACCCCCACTGGTTGGGGC
ATTGCCACCACCTGTCAGCTCCTTTCCGGGACTTTCGCTTTCCCCCTCCCTATTGCCACGGCGGAACTCA
TCGCCGCCTGCCTTGCCCGCTGCTGGACAGGGGCTCGGCTGTTGGGCACTGACAATTCCGTGGTGTTGTC
GGGGAAATCATCGTCCTTTCCTTGGCTGCTCGCCTGTGTTGCCACCTGGATTCTGCGCGGGACGTCCTTC
TGCTACGTCCCTTCGGCCCTCAATCCAGCGGACCTTCCTTCCCGCGGCCTGCTGCCGGCTCTGCGGCCTC
TTCCGCGTCTTCGCCTTCGCCCTCAGACGAGTCGGATCTCCCTTTGGGCCGCCTCCCCGCCTGAGATCCT
TTAAGACCAATGACTTACAAGGCAGCTGTAGATCTTAGCCACTTTTTAAAAGAAAAGGGGGGACTGGAAG
GGCTAATTCACTCCCAACGAAGACAAGATCTGCTTTTTGCTTGTACTGGGTCTCTCTGGTTAGACCAGAT
CTGAGCCTGGGAGCTCTCTGGCTAACTAGGGAACCCACTGCTTAAGCCTCAATAAAGCTTGCCTTGAGTG
CTTCAAGTAGTGTGTGCCCGTCTGTTGTGTGACTCTGGTAACTAGAGATCCCTCAGACCCTTTTAGTCAG
TGTGGAAAATCTCTAGCAGTAGTAGTTCATGTCATCTTATTATTCAGTATTTATAACTTGCAAAGAAATG
AATATCAGAGAGTGAGAGGCCCGGGTTAATTAAGGAAAGGGCTAGATCATTCTTGAAGACGAAAGGGCCT
CGTGATACGCCTATTTTTATAGGTTAATGTCATGATAATAATGGTTTCTTAGACGTCAGGTGGCACTTTT
CGGGGAAATGTGCGCGGAACCCCTATTTGTTTATTTTTCTAAATACATTCAAATATGTATCCGCTCATGA
GACAATAACCCTGATAAATGCTTCAATAATATTGAAAAAGGAAGAGTATGAGTATTCAACATTTCCGTGT
CGCCCTTATTCCCTTTTTTGCGGCATTTTGCCTTCCTGTTTTTGCTCACCCAGAAACGCTGGTGAAAGTA
AAAGATGCTGAAGATCAGTTGGGTGCACGAGTGGGTTACATCGAACTGGATCTCAACAGCGGTAAGATCC
TTGAGAGTTTTCGCCCCGAAGAACGTTTTCCAATGATGAGCACTTTTAAAGTTCTGCTATGTGGCGCGGT
ATTATCCCGTGTTGACGCCGGGCAAGAGCAACTCGGTCGCCGCATACACTATTCTCAGAATGACTTGGTT
GAGTACTCACCAGTCACAGAAAAGCATCTTACGGATGGCATGACAGTAAGAGAATTATGCAGTGCTGCCA
TAACCATGAGTGATAACACTGCGGCCAACTTACTTCTGACAACGATCGGAGGACCGAAGGAGCTAACCGC
TTTTTTGCACAACATGGGGGATCATGTAACTCGCCTTGATCGTTGGGAACCGGAGCTGAATGAAGCCATA
CCAAACGACGAGCGTGACACCACGATGCCTGTAGCAATGGCAACAACGTTGCGCAAACTATTAACTGGCG
AACTACTTACTCTAGCTTCCCGGCAACAATTAATAGACTGGATGGAGGCGGATAAAGTTGCAGGACCACT
TCTGCGCTCGGCCCTTCCGGCTGGCTGGTTTATTGCTGATAAATCTGGAGCCGGTGAGCGTGGGTCTCGC
GGTATCATTGCAGCACTGGGGCCAGATGGTAAGCCCTCCCGTATCGTAGTTATCTACACGACGGGGAGTC
AGGCAACTATGGATGAACGAAATAGACAGATCGCTGAGATAGGTGCCTCACTGATTAAGCATTGGTAACT
GTCAGACCAAGTTTACTCATATATACTTTAGATTGATTTAAAACTTCATTTTTAATTTAAAAGGATCTAG
GTGAAGATCCTTTTTGATAATCTCATGACCAAAATCCCTTAACGTGAGTTTTCGTTCCACTGAGCGTCAG
ACCCCGTAGAAAAGATCAAAGGATCTTCTTGAGATCCTTTTTTTCTGCGCGTAATCTGCTGCTTGCAAAC
AAAAAAACCACCGCTACCAGCGGTGGTTTGTTTGCCGGATCAAGAGCTACCAACTCTTTTTCCGAAGGTA
ACTGGCTTCAGCAGAGCGCAGATACCAAATACTGTTCTTCTAGTGTAGCCGTAGTTAGGCCACCACTTCA
AGAACTCTGTAGCACCGCCTACATACCTCGCTCTGCTAATCCTGTTACCAGTGGCTGCTGCCAGTGGCGA
TAAGTCGTGTCTTACCGGGTTGGACTCAAGACGATAGTTACCGGATAAGGCGCAGCGGTCGGGCTGAACG
GGGGGTTCGTGCACACAGCCCAGCTTGGAGCGAACGACCTACACCGAACTGAGATACCTACAGCGTGAGC
TATGAGAAAGCGCCACGCTTCCCGAAGGGAGAAAGGCGGACAGGTATCCGGTAAGCGGCAGGGTCGGAAC
AGGAGAGCGCACGAGGGAGCTTCCAGGGGGAAACGCCTGGTATCTTTATAGTCCTGTCGGGTTTCGCCAC
CTCTGACTTGAGCGTCGATTTTTGTGATGCTCGTCAGGGGGGCGGAGCCTATGGAAAAACGCCAGCAACG
CGGCCTTTTTACGGTTCCTGGCCTTTTGCTGGCCTTTTGCTCACATGTTCTTTCCTGCGTTATCCCCTGA
TTCTGTGGATAACCGTATTACCGCCTTTGAGTGAGCTGATACCGCTCGCCGCAGCCGAACGACCGAGCGC
AGCGAGTCAGTGAGCGAGGAAGCGGAAGAGCGCCCAATACGCAAACCGCCTCTCCCCGCGCGTTGGCCGA
TTCATTAATGCAGCAAGCTCATGGCTGACTAATTTTTTTTATTTATGCAGAGGCCGAGGCCGCCTCGGCC
TCTGAGCTATTCCAGAAGTAGTGAGGAGGCTTTTTTGGAGGCCTAGGCTTTTGCAAAAAGCTCCCCGTGG
CACGACAGGTTTCCCGACTGGAAAGCGGGCAGTGAGCGCAACGCAATTAATGTGAGTTAGCTCACTCATT
AGGCACCCCAGGCTTTACACTTTATGCTTCCGGCTCGTATGTTGTGTGGAATTGTGAGCGGATAACAATT
TCACACAGGAAACAGCTATGACATGATTACGAATTTCACAAATAAAGCATTTTTTTCACTGCATTCTAGT
TGTGGTTTGTCCAAACTCATCAATGTATCTTATCATGTCTGGATCAACTGGATAACTCAAGCTAACCAAA
ATCATCCCAAACTTCCCACCCCATACCCTATTACCACTGCCAATTACCTGTGGTTTCATTTACTCTAAAC
CTGTGATTCCTCTGAATTATTTTCATTTTAAAGAAATTGTATTTGTTAAATATGTACTACAAACTTAGTA
GTTGGAAGGGCTAATTCACTCCCAAAGAAGACAAGATATCCTTGATCTGTGGATCTACCACACACAAGGC
TACTTCCCTGATTAGCAGAACTACACACCAGGGCCAGGGGTCAGATATCCACTGACCTTTGGATGGTGCT
ACAAGCTAGTACCAGTTGAGCCAGATAAGGTAGAAGAGGCCAATAAAGGAGAGAACACCAGCTTGTTACA
CCCTGTGAGCCTGCATGGGATGGATGACCCGGAGAGAGAAGTGTTAGAGTGGAGGTTTGACAGCCGCCTA
GCATTTCATCACGTGGCCCGAGAGCTGCATCCGGAGTACTTCAAGAACTGCTGATATCGAGCTTGCTACA
AGGGACTTTCCGCTGGGGACTTTCCAGGGAGGCGTGGCCTGGGCGGGACTGGGGAGTGGCGAGCCCTCAG
ATCCTGCATATAAGCAGCTGCTTTTTGCCTGTACTGGGTCTCTCTGGTTAGACCAGATCTGAGCCTGGGA
GCTCTCTGGCTAACTAGGGAACCCACTGCTTAAGCCTCAATAAAGCTTGCCTTGAGTGCTTCAAGTAGTG
TGTGCCCGTCTGTTGTGTGACTCTGGTAACTAGAGATCCCTCAGACCCTTTTAGTCAGTGTGGAAAATCT
CTAGCAGTGGCGCCCGAACAGGGACTTGAAAGCGAAAGGGAAACCAGAGGAGCTCTCTCGACGCAGGACT
CGGCTTGCTGAAGCGCGCACGGCAAGAGGCGAGGGGCGGCGACTGGTGAGTACGCCAAAAATTTTGACTA
GCGGAGGCTAGAAGGAGAGAGATGGGTGCGAGAGCGTCAGTATTAAGCGGGGGAGAATTAGATCGCGATG
GGAAAAAATTCGGTTAAGGCCAGGGGGAAAGAAAAAATATAAATTAAAACATATAGTATGGGCAAGCAGG
GAGCTAGAACGATTCGCAGTTAATCCTGGCCTGTTAGAAACATCAGAAGGCTGTAGACAAATACTGGGAC
AGCTACAACCATCCCTTCAGACAGGATCAGAAGAACTTAGATCATTATATAATACAGTAGCAACCCTCTA
TTGTGTGCATCAAAGGATAGAGATAAAAGACACCAAGGAAGCTTTAGACAAGATAGAGGAAGAGCAAAAC
AAAAGTAAGACCACCGCACAGCAAGCGGCCGGCCGCTGATCTTCAGACCTGGAGGAGGAGATATGAGGGA
CAATTGGAGAAGTGAATTATATAAATATAAAGTAGTAAAAATTGAACCATTAGGAGTAGCACCCACCAAG
GCAAAGAGAAGAGTGGTGCAGAGAGAAAAAAGAGCAGTGGGAATAGGAGCTTTGTTCCTTGGGTTCTTGG
GAGCAGCAGGAAGCACTATGGGCGCAGCGTCAATGACGCTGACGGTACAGGCCAGACAATTATTGTCTGG
TATAGTGCAGCAGCAGAACAATTTGCTGAGGGCTATTGAGGCGCAACAGCATCTGTTGCAACTCACAGTC
TGGGGCATCAAGCAGCTCCAGGCAAGAATCCTGGCTGTGGAAAGATACCTAAAGGATCAACAGCTCCTGG
GGATTTGGGGTTGCTCTGGAAAACTCATTTGCACCACTGCTGTGCCTTGGAATGCTAGTTGGAGTAATAA
ATCTCTGGAACAGATTTGGAATCACACGACCTGGATGGAGTGGGACAGAGAAATTAACAATTACACAAGC
TTAATACACTCCTTAATTGAAGAATCGCAAAACCAGCAAGAAAAGAATGAACAAGAATTATTGGAATTAG
ATAAATGGGCAAGTTTGTGGAATTGGTTTAACATAACAAATTGGCTGTGGTATATAAAATTATTCATAAT
GATAGTAGGAGG
