>Addgene plasmid #116272 | pHAGE-EGFR-L861Q | depositor partial sequence | sequence record 219146 | insert
ATGCGACCCTCCGGGACGGCCGGGGCAGCGCTCCTGGCGCTGCTGGCTGCGCTCTGCCCGGCGAGTCGGG
CTCTGGAGGAAAAGAAAGTTTGCCAAGGCACGAGTAACAAGCTCACGCAGTTGGGCACTTTTGAAGATCA
TTTTCTCAGCCTCCAGAGGATGTTCAATAACTGTGAGGTGGTCCTTGGGAATTTGGAAATTACCTATGTG
CAGAGGAATTATGATCTTTCCTTCTTAAAGACCATCCAGGAGGTGGCTGGTTATGTCCTCATTGCCCTCA
ACACAGTGGAGCGAATTCCTTTGGAAAACCTGCAGATCATCAGAGGAAATATGTACTACGAAAATTCCTA
TGCCTTAGCAGTCTTATCTAACTATGATGCAAATAAAACCGGACTGAAGGAGCTGCCCATGAGAAATTTA
CAGGAAATCCTGCATGGCGCCGTGCGGTTCAGCAACAACCCTGCCCTGTGCAACGTGGAGAGCATCCAGT
GGCGGGACATAGTCAGCAGTGACTTTCTCAGCAACATGTCGATGGACTTCCAGAACCACCTGGGCAGCTG
CCAAAAGTGTGATCCAAGCTGTCCCAATGGGAGCTGCTGGGGTGCAGGAGAGGAGAACTGCCAGAAACTG
ACCAAAATCATCTGTGCCCAGCAGTGCTCCGGGCGCTGCCGTGGCAAGTCCCCCAGTGACTGCTGCCACA
ACCAGTGTGCTGCAGGCTGCACAGGCCCCCGGGAGAGCGACTGCCTGGTCTGCCGCAAATTCCGAGACGA
AGCCACGTGCAAGGACACCTGCCCCCCACTCATGCTCTACAACCCCACCACGTACCAGATGGATGTGAAC
CCCGAGGGCAAATACAGCTTTGGTGCCACCTGCGTGAAGAAGTGTCCCCGTAATTATGTGGTGACAGATC
ACGGCTCGTGCGTCCGAGCCTGTGGGGCCGACAGCTATGAGATGGAGGAAGACGGCGTCCGCAAGTGTAA
GAAGTGCGAAGGGCCTTGCCGCAAAGTGTGTAACGGAATAGGTATTGGTGAATTTAAAGACTCACTCTCC
ATAAATGCTACGAATATTAAACACTTCAAAAACTGCACCTCCATCAGTGGCGATCTCCACATCCTGCCGG
TGGCATTTAGGGGTGACTCCTTCACACATACTCCTCCTCTGGATCCACAGGAACTGGATATTCTGAAAAC
CGTAAAGGAAATCACAGGGTTTTTGCTGATTCAGGCTTGGCCTGAAAACAGGACGGACCTCCATGCCTTT
GAGAACCTAGAAATCATACGCGGCAGGACCAAGCAACATGGTCAGTTTTCTCTTGCAGTCGTCAGCCTGA
ACATAACATCCTTGGGATTACGCTCCCTCAAGGAGATAAGTGATGGAGATGTGATAATTTCAGGAAACAA
AAATTTGTGCTATGCAAATACAATAAACTGGAAAAAACTGTTTGGGACCTCCGGTCAGAAAACCAAAATT
ATAAGCAACAGAGGTGAAAACAGCTGCAAGGCCACAGGCCAGGTCTGCCATGCCTTGTGCTCCCCCGAGG
GCTGCTGGGGCCCGGAGCCCAGGGACTGCGTCTCTTGCCGGAATGTCAGCCGAGGCAGGGAATGCGTGGA
CAAGTGCAACCTTCTGGAGGGTGAGCCAAGGGAGTTTGTGGAGAACTCTGAGTGCATACAGTGCCACCCA
GAGTGCCTGCCTCAGGCCATGAACATCACCTGCACAGGACGGGGACCAGACAACTGTATCCAGTGTGCCC
ACTACATTGACGGCCCCCACTGCGTCAAGACCTGCCCGGCAGGAGTCATGGGAGAAAACAACACCCTGGT
CTGGAAGTACGCAGACGCCGGCCATGTGTGCCACCTGTGCCATCCAAACTGCACCTACGGATGCACTGGG
CCAGGTCTTGAAGGCTGTCCAACGAATGGGCCTAAGATCCCGTCCATCGCCACTGGGATGGTGGGGGCCC
TCCTCTTGCTGCTGGTGGTGGCCCTGGGGATCGGCCTCTTCATGCGAAGGCGCCACATCGTTCGGAAGCG
CACGCTGCGGAGGCTGCTGCAGGAGAGGGAGCTTGTGGAGCCTCTTACACCCAGTGGAGAAGCTCCCAAC
CAAGCTCTCTTGAGGATCTTGAAGGAAACTGAATTCAAAAAGATCAAAGTGCTGGGCTCCGGTGCGTTCG
GCACGGTGTATAAGGGACTCTGGATCCCAGAAGGTGAGAAAGTTAAAATTCCCGTCGCTATCAAGGAATT
AAGAGAAGCAACATCTCCGAAAGCCAACAAGGAAATCCTCGATGAAGCCTACGTGATGGCCAGCGTGGAC
AACCCCCACGTGTGCCGCCTGCTGGGCATCTGCCTCACCTCCACCGTGCAGCTCATCACGCAGCTCATGC
CCTTCGGCTGCCTCCTGGACTATGTCCGGGAACACAAAGACAATATTGGCTCCCAGTACCTGCTCAACTG
GTGTGTGCAGATCGCAAAGGGCATGAACTACTTGGAGGACCGTCGCTTGGTGCACCGCGACCTGGCAGCC
AGGAACGTACTGGTGAAAACACCGCAGCATGTCAAGATCACAGATTTTGGGCTGGCCAAACAGCTGGGTG
CGGAAGAGAAAGAATACCATGCAGAAGGAGGCAAAGTGCCTATCAAGTGGATGGCATTGGAATCAATTTT
ACACAGAATCTATACCCACCAGAGTGATGTCTGGAGCTACGGGGTGACCGTTTGGGAGTTGATGACCTTT
GGATCCAAGCCATATGACGGAATCCCTGCCAGCGAGATCTCCTCCATCCTGGAGAAAGGAGAACGCCTCC
CTCAGCCACCCATATGTACCATCGATGTCTACATGATCATGGTCAAGTGCTGGATGATAGACGCAGATAG
TCGCCCAAAGTTCCGTGAGTTGATCATCGAATTCTCCAAAATGGCCCGAGACCCCCAGCGCTACCTTGTC
ATTCAGGGGGATGAAAGAATGCATTTGCCAAGTCCTACAGACTCCAACTTCTACCGTGCCCTGATGGATG
AAGAAGACATGGACGACGTGGTGGATGCCGACGAGTACCTCATCCCACAGCAGGGCTTCTTCAGCAGCCC
CTCCACGTCACGGACTCCCCTCCTGAGCTCTCTGAGTGCAACCAGCAACAATTCCACCGTGGCTTGCATT
GATAGAAATGGGCTGCAAAGCTGTCCCATCAAGGAAGACAGCTTCTTGCAGCGATACAGCTCAGACCCCA
CAGGCGCCTTGACTGAGGACAGCATAGACGACACCTTCCTCCCAGTGCCTGAATACATAAACCAGTCCGT
TCCCAAAAGGCCCGCTGGCTCTGTGCAGAATCCTGTCTATCACAATCAGCCTCTGAACCCCGCGCCCAGC
AGAGACCCACACTACCAGGACCCCCACAGCACTGCAGTGGGCAACCCCGAGTATCTCAACACTGTCCAGC
CCACCTGTGTCAACAGCACATTCGACAGCCCTGCCCACTGGGCCCAGAAAGGCAGCCACCAAATTAGCCT
GGACAACCCTGACTACCAGCAGGACTTCTTTCCCAAGGAAGCCAAGCCAAATGGCATCTTTAAGGGCTCC
ACAGCTGAAAATGCAGAATACCTAAGGGTCGCGCCACAAAGCAGTGAATTTATTGGAGCATGA
